>Addgene plasmid #85099 | pHPro53 | depositor full sequence | sequence record 164476 | pHPro53 sequence 2243 bps
ACGGAAGATCACTTCGCAGAATAAATAAATCCTGGTGTCCCTGTTGATACCGGGAAGCCCTGGGCCAACT
TTTGGCGAAAATGAGACGTTGATCGGCACGTAAGAGGTTCCAACTTTCACCATAATGAAATAAGATCACT
ACCGGGCGTATTTTTTGAGTTATCGAGATTTTCAGGAGCTAAGGAAGCTAAAATGGAGAAAAAAATCACT
GGATATACCACCGTTGATATATCCCAATGGCATCGTAAAGAACATTTTGAGGCATTTCAGTCAGTTGCTC
AATGTACCTATAACCAGACCGTTCAGCTGGATATTACGGCCTTTTTAAAGACCGTAAAGAAAAATAAGCA
CAAGTTTTATCCGGCCTTTATTCACATTCTTGCCCGCCTGATGAATGCTCATCCGGAATTTCGTATGGCA
ATGAAAGACGGTGAGCTGGTGATATGGGATAGTGTTCACCCTTGTTACACCGTTTTCCATGAGCAAACTG
AAACGTTTTCATCGCTCTGGAGTGAATACCACGACGATTTCCGGCAGTTTCTACACATATATTCGCAAGA
TGTGGCGTGTTACGGTGAAAACCTGGCCTATTTCCCTAAAGGGTTTATTGAGAATATGTTTTTCGTCTCA
GCCAATCCCTGGGTGAGTTTCACCAGTTTTGATTTAAACGTGGCCAATATGGACAACTTCTTCGCCCCCG
TTTTCACCATGGGCAAATATTATACGCAAGGCGACAAGGTGCTGATGCCGCTGGCGATTCAGGTTCATCA
TGCCGTCTGTGATGGCTTCCATGTCGGCAGAATGCTTAATGAATTACAACAGTACTGCGATGAGTGGCAG
GGCGGGGCGTAATTTTTTTAAGGCAGTTATTGGTGCCCTTAAACGCCTGGTGCTACGCCTGAATAAGTGA
TAATAAGCGGATGAATGGCAGAAATTCAGCTTGGCCCAGTGCCAAGCTCCAATACGCAAACCGCCTCTCC
CCGCGCGTTGGCCGATTCATTAATGCAGCTGGCACGACAGGTTTCCCGACTGGAAAGCGGGCAGTGAGCG
CAACGCAATTAATGTGAGTTAGCTCACTCATTAGGCACCCCAGGCTTTACACTTTATGCTTCCGGCTCGT
ATGTTGTGTGGAATTGTGAGCGGATAACAATTTCACACAGGAAACAGCTATGACCATGATTACGAATTGG
TCTCGGCCACCACCGCCGCCTCCACGAGACCGATCCTCTAGAGTCGACCTGCAGGCATGCAAGCTTGGCA
CTGGCCGTCGTTTTACAACGTCGTGACTGGGAAAACCCTGGCGTTACCCAACTTAATCGCCTTGCAGCAC
ATCCCCCTTTCGCCAGCTGGCGTAATAGCGAAGAGGCCCGCACCGATCGCCCTTCCCAACAGTTGCGCAG
CCTGAATGGCGAATGAGCTTCTTCCGCTTCCTCGCTCACTGACTCGCTGCGCTCGGTCGTTCGGCTGCGG
CGAGCGGTATCAGCTCACTCAAAGGCGGTAATACGGTTATCCACAGAATCAGGGGATAACGCAGGAAAGA
ACATGTGAGCAAAAGGCCAGCAAAAGGCCAGGAACCGTAAAAAGGCCGCGTTGCTGGCGTTTTTCCATAG
GCTCCGCCCCCCTGACGAGCATCACAAAAATCGACGCTCAAGTCAGAGGTGGCGAAACCCGACAGGACTA
TAAAGATACCAGGCGTTTCCCCCTGGAAGCTCCCTCGTGCGCTCTCCTGTTCCGACCCTGCCGCTTACCG
GATACCTGTCCGCCTTTCTCCCTTCGGGAAGCGTGGCGCTTTCTCAATGCTCACGCTGTAGGTATCTCAG
TTCGGTGTAGGTCGTTCGCTCCAAGCTGGGCTGTGTGCACGAACCCCCCGTTCAGCCCGACCGCTGCGCC
TTATCCGGTAACTATCGTCTTGAGTCCAACCCGGTAAGACACGACTTATCGCCACTGGCAGCAGCCACTG
GTAACAGGATTAGCAGAGCGAGGTATGTAGGCGGTGCTACAGAGTTCTTGAAGTGGTGGCCTAACTACGG
CTACACTAGAAGGACAGTATTTGGTATCTGCGCTCTGCTGAAGCCAGTTACCTTCGGAAAAAGAGTTGGT
AGCTCTTGATCCGGCAAACAAACCACCGCTGGTAGCGGTGGTTTTTTTGTTTGCAAGCAGCAGATTACGC
GCAGAAAAAAAGGATCTCAAGAAGATCCTTTGATCTTTTCTACGGGGTCTGACGCTCAGTGGAACTCCGT
CGA
Features (pLannotate 1.2.2; 9 found; start..end, strand, type, name):
     90..192     +  promoter       cat promoter: promoter of the E. coli cat gene encoding chloramphenicol acetyltransferase
    193..849     +  CDS            cat: CAT_ECOLX - Experimental evidence at protein level: Swiss-Prot protein existence level 1. This enzyme is an effector of chloramphenicol resistance in bacteria. From Escherichia coli. This protein is used as a marker in many commonly used cloning vectors, such as pACYC184.
    959..1047    +  CDS            lacI (fragment): lac repressor; lacI; The lac repressor binds to the lac operator to inhibit transcription in E. coli. This inhibition can be relieved by adding lactose or isopropyl-β-D-thiogalactopyranoside (IPTG).
   1060..1081    +  protein_bind   CAP binding site: CAP binding activates transcription in the presence of cAMP. E. coli catabolite activator protein
   1096..1126    +  promoter       lac promoter: promoter for the E. coli lac operon
   1134..1150    +  protein_bind   lac operator: The lac repressor binds to the lac operator to inhibit transcription in E. coli. This inhibition can be relieved by adding lactose or isopropyl-β-D-thiogalactopyranoside (IPTG). lac repressor encoded by lacI
   1222..1256    +  misc_feature   MCS (fragment): pUC18/19 multiple cloning site
   1259..1413    +  CDS            lacZα (fragment): LacZα fragment of β-galactosidase; lacZ fragment
   1602..2190    -  rep_origin     ori: high-copy-number ColE1/pMB1/pBR322/pUC origin of replication
