[The description below was written by a language model from this plasmid's Addgene catalogue record and pLannotate feature annotations shown in this document.]
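Description:
pHPro53 is a small (about 2.2 kb) bacterial cloning plasmid built on the commercial pHSG398 backbone, a pUC-style vector that confers chloramphenicol rather than ampicillin resistance. The annotated sequence shows the chloramphenicol acetyltransferase (cat) gene under its native promoter as the selectable marker and a high-copy ColE1/pMB1-type origin of replication, consistent with the catalogue's description of a high-copy plasmid propagated in E. coli. The rest of the backbone is the familiar lac cloning region: a remnant of lacI, a CAP binding site, the lac promoter and operator, a partial pUC18/19 multiple cloning site and a fragment of the lacZα coding sequence.

The payload is a 33 bp synthetic insert encoding a penta-proline stretch (Pro5, or P5). It is too short to have been annotated as its own feature. It most likely lies in the polylinker region between the lac operator and the remaining MCS and lacZα fragments, since the sequencing primers listed are the standard M13 reverse and forward sites that flank that region. The cloning method is not recorded. Proline repeats of this kind are generally used as short, rigid peptide spacers between domains of fusion proteins.

The stated purpose, "3rd Pro5", suggests that this plasmid supplies one of several Pro5 linker modules intended for stepwise assembly of a longer linker or fusion construct, but the record does not spell this out. The associated publication concerns immobilisation of a bacterial cytochrome P450 monooxygenase system on a solid support. The plasmid is classed as a cloning vector, so it serves as a source of the linker fragment rather than as an expression construct.
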