Addgene plasmid #85099: pHPro53
Purpose: 3rd Pro5
Depositing lab: Teruyuki Nagamune. Depositing organization: The University of Tokyo. Publication: Immobilization of a Bacterial Cytochrome P450 Monooxygenase System on a Solid Support. Tan CY, Hirakawa H, Suzuki R, Haga T, Iwata F, Nagamune T. Angew Chem Int Ed Engl. 2016 Oct 26. doi: 10.1002/anie.201608033. PubMed 27781345.
Backbone
  Vector backbone: pHSG398
  Backbone manufacturer: TaKaRa
  Backbone size w/o insert (bp): 2210
  Total vector size (bp): 2243
  Modifications to backbone: N/A
  Vector type: Cloning vector
Growth in bacteria
  Bacterial resistance: Chloramphenicol, 25 μg/mL
  Growth temperature: 37°C
  Growth strain: DH5alpha
  Copy number: High Copy
Gene/Insert
  Gene/Insert name: Pro-Pro-Pro-Pro-Pro (alt names: Pro5; P5)
  Species: Synthetic
  Insert size (bp): 33
  Cloning method: Unknown
  Sequencing primers: 5′ M13 Reverse; 3′ M13 (-40)
Terms and licenses: Academic/Nonprofit Terms; Industry Terms: Not Available to Industry
How to cite: pHPro53 was a gift from Teruyuki Nagamune (Addgene plasmid # 85099 ; http://n2t.net/addgene:85099 ; RRID:Addgene_85099)
