>Addgene plasmid #85099 | pHPro53 | addgene partial sequence | sequence record 167207 | L4440 5'-AGCGAGTCAGTGAGCGAG-3'
GCCATTCAGGCTGCGCAACTGTTGGGAAGGGCGATCGGTGCGGGCCTCTTCGCTATTACGCCAGCTGGCG
AAAGGGGGATGTGCTGCAAGGCGATTAAGTTGGGTAACGCCAGGGTTTTCCCAGTCACGACGTTGTAAAA
CGACGGCCAGTGCCAAGCTTGCATGCCTGCAGGTCGACTCTAGAGGATCGGTCTCGTGGAGGCGGCGGTG
GTGGCCGAGACCAATTCGTAATCATGGTCATAGCTGTTTCCTGTGTGAAATTGTTATCCGCTCACAATTC
CACACAACATACGAGCCGGAAGCATAAAGTGTAAAGCCTGGGGTGCCTAATGAGTGAGCTAACTCACATT
AATTGCGTTGCGCTCACTGCCCGCTTTCCAGTCGGGAAACCTGTCGTGCCAGCTGCATTAATGAATCGGC
CAACGCGCGGGGAGAGGCGGTTTGCGTATTGGAGCTTGGCACTGGGCCAAGCTGAATTTCTGCCATTCAT
CCGCTTATTATCACTTATTCAGGCGTAGCAACCAGGCGTTTAAGGGCACCAATAACTGCCTTAAAAAAAT
TACGCCCCGCCCTGCCACTCATCGCAGTACTGTTGTAATTCATTAAGCATTCTGCCGACATGGAAGCCAT
CACAAACGGCATGATGAACCTGAATCGCCAGCGGCATCAGCACCTTGTCGCCTTGCGTATAATATTTGCC
CATGGTGAAAACGGGGGCGAAGAAGTTGTCCATATTGGCCACGTTTAAATCAAAACTGGTGAAACTCACC
CAGGGATTGGCTGAGACGAAAAACATATTCTCAATAAACCCTTTAGGGAAATAGGCCAGGTTTTCACCGT
AACACGCCACATCTTGCGAATATATGTGTAGAAACTGCCGGAAATCGTCGTGGTATTCACTCCAGAGCGA
TGAAAACGTTTCAGTTTGCTCATGGAAAACGGTGTAACAAGGGTGAACA
