>Addgene plasmid #85099 | pHPro53 | addgene partial sequence | sequence record 167208 | CAT-F2 5'-ccgttttcaccatgggcaa-3'
TGCTGATGCCGCTGGCGATTCAGGTTCATCATGCCGTTTGTGATGGCTTCCATGTCGGCAGAATGCTTAA
TGAATTACAACAGTACTGCGATGAGTGGCAGGGCGGGGCGTAATTTTTTTAAGGCAGTTATTGGTGCCCT
TAAACGCCTGGTTGCTACGCCTGAATAAGTGATAATAAGCGGATGAATGGCAGAAATTCAGCTTGGCCCA
GTGCCAAGCTCCAATACGCAAACCGCCTCTCCCCGCGCGTTGGCCGATTCATTAATGCAGCTGGCACGAC
AGGTTTCCCGACTGGAAAGCGGGCAGTGAGCGCAACGCAATTAATGTGAGTTAGCTCACTCATTAGGCAC
CCCAGGCTTTACACTTTATGCTTCCGGCTCGTATGTTGTGTGGAATTGTGAGCGGATAACAATTTCACAC
AGGAAACAGCTATGACCATGATTACGAATTGGTCTCGGCCACCACCGCCGCCTCCACGAGACCGATCCTC
TAGAGTCGACCTGCAGGCATGCAAGCTTGGCACTGGCCGTCGTTTTACAACGTCGTGACTGGGAAAACCC
TGGCGTTACCCAACTTAATCGCCTTGCAGCACATCCCCCTTTCGCCAGCTGGCGTAATAGCGAAGAGGCC
CGCACCGATCGCCCTTCCCAACAGTTGCGCAGCCTGAATGGCGAATGAGCTTCTTCCGCTTCCTCGCTCA
CTGACTCGCTGCGCTCGGTCGTTCGGCTGCGGCGAGCGGTATCAGCTCACTCAAAGGCGGTAATACGGTT
ATCCACAGAATCAGGGGATAACGCAGGAAAGAACATGTGAGCAAAAGGCCAGCAAAAGGCCAGGAACCGT
AAAAAGGCCGCGTTGCTGGCGTTTTTCCATAGGCTCCGCCCCCCTGACGAGCATCACAAAAATCGACGCT
CAAGTCAGAGGTGGCGAAACCCGACAGGACTATAAAGATACCAGGCGTTTCCCCCTGGAAGCTCCCTCGT
GCGCTCTCCTGTTCCGACCCTGCCGCTTA
